Addgene plasmid #91996: MSCV-Puro-FH-AGO2-T830E
Purpose: Expresses FLAG-HA-AGO2 (T830E)
Depositing lab: Joshua Mendell. Depositing organization: University of Texas Southwestern Medical Center. Publication: An Argonaute phosphorylation cycle promotes microRNA-mediated silencing. Golden RJ, Chen B, Li T, Braun J, Manjunath H, Chen X, Wu J, Schmid V, Chang TC, Kopp F, Ramirez-Martinez A, Tagliabracci VS, Chen ZJ, Xie Y, Mendell JT. Nature. 2017 Feb 9;542(7640):197-202. doi: 10.1038/nature21025. Epub 2017 Jan 23. PubMed 28114302.
Backbone
  Vector backbone: pMSCV-Puro
  Backbone manufacturer: Clontech
  Vector type: Mammalian Expression, Retroviral
  Selectable markers: Puromycin
Growth in bacteria
  Bacterial resistance: Ampicillin, 100 μg/mL
  Growth temperature: 37°C
  Growth strain: NEB Stable
  Copy number: Unknown
Gene/Insert
  Gene/Insert name: AGO2
  Species: H. sapiens (human)
  Mutation: T830E
  Entrez Gene: AGO2 (a.k.a. CASC7, EIF2C2, LESKRES, LINC00980, PPD, Q10)
  Tag / fusion protein: FLAG-HA (N terminal on insert)
  Cloning method: Restriction Enzyme; 5′ cloning site Unknown (unknown if destroyed); 3′ cloning site Unknown (unknown if destroyed)
Resource information
  A portion of this plasmid was derived from a plasmid made by: The parental AGO2 sequence used for this construct was amplified from a Thomas Tuschl lab plasmid (Addgene plasmid # 10822).
Terms and licenses: Academic/Nonprofit Terms; Industry Terms: Not Available to Industry
How to cite: MSCV-Puro-FH-AGO2-T830E was a gift from Joshua Mendell (Addgene plasmid # 91996 ; http://n2t.net/addgene:91996 ; RRID:Addgene_91996)
