[The description below was written by a language model from this plasmid's Addgene catalogue record and pLannotate feature annotations shown in this document.]
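Description:
MSCV-Puro-FH-AGO2-T830E is a gammaretroviral mammalian expression vector of about 8.9 kb, built on the pMSCV-Puro backbone. It delivers and stably expresses human Argonaute 2 (AGO2) carrying a T830E substitution. In bacteria the plasmid replicates from a high-copy ColE1/pUC-type origin and is selected with ampicillin through the β-lactamase gene. The small fragments of lacI, lacZα, rop, bom, the tetracycline resistance gene and env annotated in the backbone are non-functional remnants of earlier cloning vectors.

The transferred region is flanked by 5′ and 3′ long terminal repeats from murine embryonic stem cell virus. Downstream of the 5′ LTR lie the MESV Ψ packaging signal and a truncated gag segment lacking its start codon, which together allow the vector RNA to be encapsidated when viral proteins are supplied in trans by a packaging cell line. The 5′ LTR also serves as the promoter for the insert, an AGO2 open reading frame with an N-terminal FLAG-HA tandem tag. The feature table detects only a FLAG fragment just upstream of AGO2 and does not annotate the HA portion. A separate mouse PGK promoter drives puromycin N-acetyltransferase, so transduced cells can be selected with puromycin.

AGO2 is the core component of the RNA-induced silencing complex that uses microRNA or siRNA guides to repress target mRNAs. Replacing threonine 830 with glutamate is a typical phosphomimetic change, and the associated study concerns an Argonaute phosphorylation cycle in microRNA-mediated silencing. The construct is therefore suited to testing how modification at this residue affects AGO2 function, and the epitope tags allow detection and immunopurification.
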