Features (pLannotate 1.2.2; 20 found; start..end, strand, type, name):
    579..920     +  misc_feature   MESV Ψ: packaging signal of murine embryonic stem cell virus
    987..1403    +  CDS            gag (truncated): truncated Moloney murine leukemia virus (MMLV) gag gene lacking the start codon
   1443..1463    +  CDS            FLAG (fragment): FLAG® epitope tag, followed by an enterokinase cleavage site
   1500..4076    +  CDS            AGO2 (sequence partly withheld): AGO2_HUMAN - Also known as EIF2C2. Experimental evidence at protein level: Swiss-Prot protein existence level 1. Required for RNA-mediated gene silencing (RNAi) by the RNA- induced silencing complex (RISC). The 'minimal RISC' appears to include AGO2 bound to a short guide RNA such as a microRNA (miRNA) or short interfering RNA (siRNA). These guide RNAs direct RISC to complementary mRNAs that are targets for RISC-mediated gene silencing. The precise mechanism of gene silencing depends on the degree of complementarity between the miRNA or siRNA and its target. Binding of RISC to a perfectly comp
   4090..4589    +  promoter       PGK promoter: mouse phosphoglycerate kinase 1 promoter
   4610..5209    +  CDS            PuroR: puromycin N-acetyltransferase; pac from Streptomyces alboniger; confers resistance to puromycin
   5309..5823    +  LTR            3' LTR: 3' long terminal repeat from murine embryonic stem cell virus
   5985..6001    -  protein_bind   lac operator: The lac repressor binds to the lac operator to inhibit transcription in E. coli. This inhibition can be relieved by adding lactose or isopropyl-β-D-thiogalactopyranoside (IPTG). lac repressor encoded by lacI
   6009..6039    -  promoter       lac promoter: promoter for the E. coli lac operon
   6054..6075    -  protein_bind   CAP binding site: CAP binding activates transcription in the presence of cAMP. E. coli catabolite activator protein
   6088..6180    -  CDS            lacI (fragment): lac repressor; lacI; The lac repressor binds to the lac operator to inhibit transcription in E. coli. This inhibition can be relieved by adding lactose or isopropyl-β-D-thiogalactopyranoside (IPTG).
   6363..6951    -  rep_origin     ori: high-copy-number ColE1/pMB1/pBR322/pUC origin of replication
   7122..7982    -  CDS            AmpR: β-lactamase; bla; confers resistance to ampicillin, carbenicillin, and related antibiotics
   7983..8087    -  promoter       AmpR promoter: bla
   8182..8217    +  CDS            rop (fragment): Rop protein, which maintains plasmids at low copy number; rop
   8319..8418    +  misc_feature   bom (fragment): basis of mobility region from pBR322
   8424..8573    -  CDS            lacZα (fragment): LacZα fragment of β-galactosidase; lacZ fragment
   8573..8774    -  CDS            TcR (fragment): tetracycline efflux protein; tet; confers resistance to tetracycline
   8775..8873    +  CDS            env (fragment): murine leukemia virus gPr80 envelope polyprotein precursor; env; proteolytically cleaved into gp70SU and p15TM subunits
   8915..515     +  LTR            5' LTR (across the origin): 5' long terminal repeat from murine embryonic stem cell virus
>Addgene plasmid #91996 | MSCV-Puro-FH-AGO2-T830E | addgene full sequence | sequence record 180635 | Addgene NGS Result
TGAAAGACCCCACCTGTAGGTTTGGCAAGCTAGCTTAAGTAACGCCATTTTGCAAGGCATGGAAAATACA
TAACTGAGAATAGAGAAGTTCAGATCAAGGTTAGGAACAGAGAGACAGCAGAATATGGGCCAAACAGGAT
ATCTGTGGTAAGCAGTTCCTGCCCCGGCTCAGGGCCAAGAACAGATGGTCCCCAGATGCGGTCCCGCCCT
CAGCAGTTTCTAGAGAACCATCAGATGTTTCCAGGGTGCCCCAAGGACCTGAAATGACCCTGTGCCTTAT
TTGAACTAACCAATCAGTTCGCTTCTCGCTTCTGTTCGCGCGCTTCTGCTCCCCGAGCTCAATAAAAGAG
CCCACAACCCCTCACTCGGCGCGCCAGTCCTCCGATAGACTGCGTCGCCCGGGTACCCGTATTCCCAATA
AAGCCTCTTGCTGTTTGCATCCGAATCGTGGACTCGCTGATCCTTGGGAGGGTCTCCTCAGATTGATTGA
CTGCCCACCTCGGGGGTCTTTCATTTGGAGGTTCCACCGAGATTTGGAGACCCCTGCCCAGGGACCACCG
ACCCCCCCGCCGGGAGGTAAGCTGGCCAGCGGTCGTTTCGTGTCTGTCTCTGTCTTTGTGCGTGTTTGTG
CCGGCATCTAATGTTTGCGCCTGCGTCTGTACTAGTTAGCTAACTAGCTCTGTATCTGGCGGACCCGTGG
TGGAACTGACGAGTTCTGAACACCCGGCCGCAACCCTGGGAGACGTCCCAGGGACTTTGGGGGCCGTTTT
TGTGGCCCGACCTGAGGAAGGGAGTCGATGTGGAATCCGACCCCGTCAGGATATGTGGTTCTGGTAGGAG
ACGAGAACCTAAAACAGTTCCCGCCTCCGTCTGAATTTTTGCTTTCGGTTTGGAACCGAAGCCGCGCGTC
TTGTCTGCTGCAGCGCTGCAGCATCGTTCTGTGTTGTCTCTGTCTGACTGTGTTTCTGTATTTGTCTGAA
AATTAGGGCCAGACTGTTACCACTCCCTTAAGTTTGACCTTAGGTCACTGGAAAGATGTCGAGCGGATCG
CTCACAACCAGTCGGTAGATGTCAAGAAGAGACGTTGGGTTACCTTCTGCTCTGCAGAATGGCCAACCTT
TAACGTCGGATGGCCGCGAGACGGCACCTTTAACCGAGACCTCATCACCCAGGTTAAGATCAAGGTCTTT
TCACCTGGCCCGCATGGACACCCAGACCAGGTCCCCTACATCGTGACCTGGGAAGCCTTGGCTTTTGACC
CCCCTCCCTGGGTCAAGCCCTTTGTACACCCTAAGCCTCCGCCTCCTCTTCCTCCATCCGCCCCGTCTCT
CCCCCTTGAACCTCCTCGTTCGACCCCGCCTCGATCCTCCCTTTATCCAGCCCTCACTCCTTCTCTAGGC
GCCGGAATTAGATCTCTCGAGGTTAACGAATTCGCCATGGACTACAAGGACGACGATGACAAGTACCCTT
ATGACGTGCCCGATTACGCTAGCGGCCGCATGTACTCGGGAGCCGGCCCCGCACTTGCACCTCCTGCGCC
GCCGCCCCCCATCCAAGGATATGCCTTCAAGCCTCCACCTAGACCCGACTTTGGGACCTCCGGGAGAACA
ATCAAATTACAGGCCAATTTCTTCGAAATGGACATCCCCAAAATTGACATCTATCATTATGAATTGGATA
TCAAGCCAGAGAAGTGCCCGAGGAGAGTTAACAGGGAAATCGTGGAACACATGGTCCAGCACTTTAAAAC
ACAGATCTTTGGGGATCGGAAGCCCGTGTTTGACGGCAGGAAGAATCTATACACAGCCATGCCCCTTCCG
ATTGGGAGGGACAAGGTGGAGCTGGAGGTCACGCTGCCAGGAGAAGGCAAGGATCGCATCTTCAAGGTGT
CCATCAAGTGGGTGTCCTGCGTGAGCTTGCAGGCGTTACACGATGCACTTTCAGGGCGGCTGCCCAGCGT
CCCTTTTGAGACGATCCAGGCCCTGGACGTGGTCATGAGGCACTTGCCATCCATGAGGTACACCCCCGTG
GGCCGCTCCTTCTTCACCGCGTCCGAAGGCTGCTCTAACCCTCTTGGCGGGGGCCGAGAAGTGTGGTTTG
GCTTCCATCAGTCCGTCCGGCCTTCTCTCTGGAAAATGATGCTGAATATTGATGTGTCAGCAACAGCGTT
TTACAAGGCACAGCCAGTAATCGAGTTTGTTTGTGAAGTTTTGGATTTTAAAAGTATTGAAGAACAACAA
AAACCTCTGACAGATTCCCAAAGGGTAAAGTTTACCAAAGAAATTAAAGGTCTAAAGGTGGAGATAACGC
ACTGTGGGCAGATGAAGAGGAAGTACCGTGTCTGCAATGTGACCCGGCGGCCCGCCAGTCACCAAACATT
CCCGCTGCAGCAGGAGAGCGGGCAGACGGTGGAGTGCACGGTGGCCCAGTATTTCAAGGACAGGCACAAG
TTGGTTCTGCGCTACCCCCACCTCCCATGTTTACAAGTCGGACAGGAGCAGAAACACACCTACCTTCCCC
TGGAGGTCTGTAACATTGTGGCAGGACAAAGATGTATTAAAAAATTAACGGACAATCAGACCTCAACCAT
GATCAGAGCGACTGCTAGGTCGGCGCCCGATCGGCAAGAAGAGATTAGCAAATTGATGCGAAGTGCAAGT
TTCAACACAGATCCATACGTCCGTGAATTTGGAATCATGGTCAAAGATGAGATGACAGACGTGACTGGGC
GGGTGCTGCAGCCGCCCTCCATCCTCTACGGGGGCAGGAATAAAGCTATTGCGACCCCTGTCCAGGGCGT
CTGGGACATGCGGAAC
[405 nt withheld, positions 2817-3221]
AACAACATCCTGCTGCCCCAGGGCAGGCCGCCGGTGTTCCAGCAGCCCGTCATCTTTCTGGGAGCAGACG
TCACTCACCCCCCCGCCGGGGATGGGAAGAAGCCCTCCATTGCCGCCGTGGTGGGCAGCATGGACGCCCA
CCCCAATCGCTACTGCGCCACCGTGCGCGTGCAGCAGCACCGGCAGGAGATCATACAAGACCTGGCCGCC
ATGGTCCGCGAGCTCCTCATCCAGTTCTACAAGTCCACGCGCTTCAAGCCCACCCGCATCATCTTCTACC
GCGACGGTGTCTCTGAAGGCCAGTTCCAGCAGGTTCTCCACCACGAGTTGCTGGCCATCCGTGAGGCCTG
TATCAAGCTAGAAAAAGACTACCAGCCCGGGATCACCTTCATCGTGGTGCAGAAGAGGCACCACACCCGG
CTCTTCTGCACTGACAAGAACGAGCGGGTTGGGAAAAGTGGAAACATTCCAGCAGGCACGACTGTGGACA
CGAAAATCACCCACCCCACCGAGTTCGACTTCTACCTGTGTAGTCACGCTGGCATCCAGGGGACAAGCAG
GCCTTCGCACTATCACGTCCTCTGGGACGACAATCGTTTCTCCTCTGATGAGCTGCAGATCCTAACCTAC
CAGCTGTGTCACACCTACGTGCGCTGCACACGCTCCGTGTCCATCCCAGCGCCAGCATACTACGCTCACC
TGGTGGCCTTCCGGGCCAGGTACCACCTGGTGGATAAGGAACATGACAGTGCTGAAGGAAGCCATGAGTC
TGGGCAGAGTAACGGGCGAGACCACCAAGCACTGGCCAAGGCGGTCCAGGTTCACCAAGACACTCTGCGC
ACCATGTACTTTGCTTGAGAATTCTACCGGGTAGGGGAGGCGCTTTTCCCAAGGCAGTCTGGAGCATGCG
CTTTAGCAGCCCCGCTGGGCACTTGGCGCTACACAAGTGGCCTCTGGCCTCGCACACATTCCACATCCAC
CGGTAGGCGCCAACCGGCTCCGTTCTTTGGTGGCCCCTTCGCGCCACCTTCTACTCCTCCCCTAGTCAGG
AAGTTCCCCCCCGCCCCGCAGCTCGCGTCGTGCAGGACGTGACAAATGGAAGTAGCACGTCTCACTAGTC
TCGTGCAGATGGACAGCACCGCTGAGCAATGGAAGCGGGTAGGCCTTTGGGGCAGCGGCCAATAGCAGCT
TTGCTCCTTCGCTTTCTGGGCTCAGAGGCTGGGAAGGGGTGGGTCCGGGGGCGGGCTCAGGGGCGGGCTC
AGGGGCGGGGCGGGCGCCCGAAGGTCCTCCGGAGGCCCGGCATTCTGCACGCTTCAAAAGCGCACGTCTG
CCGCGCTGTTCTCCTCTTCCTCATCTCCGGGCCTTTCGACCTGCAGCCCAAGCTTACCATGACCGAGTAC
AAGCCCACGGTGCGCCTCGCCACCCGCGACGACGTCCCCAGGGCCGTACGCACCCTCGCCGCCGCGTTCG
CCGACTACCCCGCCACGCGCCACACCGTCGATCCGGACCGCCACATCGAGCGGGTCACCGAGCTGCAAGA
ACTCTTCCTCACGCGCGTCGGGCTCGACATCGGCAAGGTGTGGGTCGCGGACGACGGCGCCGCGGTGGCG
GTCTGGACCACGCCGGAGAGCGTCGAAGCGGGGGCGGTGTTCGCCGAGATCGGCCCGCGCATGGCCGAGT
TGAGCGGTTCCCGGCTGGCCGCGCAGCAACAGATGGAAGGCCTCCTGGCGCCGCACCGGCCCAAGGAGCC
CGCGTGGTTCCTGGCCACCGTCGGCGTCTCGCCCGACCACCAGGGCAAGGGTCTGGGCAGCGCCGTCGTG
CTCCCCGGAGTGGAGGCGGCCGAGCGCGCCGGGGTGCCCGCCTTCCTGGAGACCTCCGCGCCCCGCAACC
TCCCCTTCTACGAGCGGCTCGGCTTCACCGTCACCGCCGACGTCGAGGTGCCCGAAGGACCGCGCACCTG
GTGCATGACCCGCAAGCCCGGTGCCTGACGCCCGCCCCACGACCCGCAGCGCCCGACCGAAAGGAGCGCA
CGACCCCATGCATCGATAAAATAAAAGATTTTATTTAGTCTCCAGAAAAAGGGGGGAATGAAAGACCCCA
CCTGTAGGTTTGGCAAGCTAGCTTAAGTAACGCCATTTTGCAAGGCATGGAAAATACATAACTGAGAATA
GAGAAGTTCAGATCAAGGTTAGGAACAGAGAGACAGCAGAATATGGGCCAAACAGGATATCTGTGGTAAG
CAGTTCCTGCCCCGGCTCAGGGCCAAGAACAGATGGTCCCCAGATGCGGTCCCGCCCTCAGCAGTTTCTA
GAGAACCATCAGATGTTTCCAGGGTGCCCCAAGGACCTGAAATGACCCTGTGCCTTATTTGAACTAACCA
ATCAGTTCGCTTCTCGCTTCTGTTCGCGCGCTTCTGCTCCCCGAGCTCAATAAAAGAGCCCACAACCCCT
CACTCGGCGCGCCAGTCCTCCGATAGACTGCGTCGCCCGGGTACCCGTGTATCCAATAAACCCTCTTGCA
GTTGCATCCGACTTGTGGTCTCGCTGTTCCTTGGGAGGGTCTCCTCTGAGTGATTGACTACCCGTCAGCG
GGGGTCTTTCATGGGTAACAGTTTCTTGAAGTTGGAGAACAACATTCTGAGGGTAGGAGTCGAATATTAA
GTAATCCTGACTCAATTAGCCACTGTTTTGAATCCACATACTCCAATACTCCTGAAATAGTTCATTATGG
ACAGCGCAGAAAGAGCTGGGGAGAATTGTGAAATTGTTATCCGCTCACAATTCCACACAACATACGAGCC
GGAAGCATAAAGTGTAAAGCCTGGGGTGCCTAATGAGTGAGCTAACTCACATTAATTGCGTTGCGCTCAC
TGCCCGCTTTCCAGTCGGGAAACCTGTCGTGCCAGCTGCATTAATGAATCGGCCAACGCGCGGGGAGAGG
CGGTTTGCGTATTGGGCGCTCTTCCGCTTCCTCGCTCACTGACTCGCTGCGCTCGGTCGTTCGGCTGCGG
CGAGCGGTATCAGCTCACTCAAAGGCGGTAATACGGTTATCCACAGAATCAGGGGATAACGCAGGAAAGA
ACATGTGAGCAAAAGGCCAGCAAAAGGCCAGGAACCGTAAAAAGGCCGCGTTGCTGGCGTTTTTCCATAG
GCTCCGCCCCCCTGACGAGCATCACAAAAATCGACGCTCAAGTCAGAGGTGGCGAAACCCGACAGGACTA
TAAAGATACCAGGCGTTTCCCCCTGGAAGCTCCCTCGTGCGCTCTCCTGTTCCGACCCTGCCGCTTACCG
GATACCTGTCCGCCTTTCTCCCTTCGGGAAGCGTGGCGCTTTCTCATAGCTCACGCTGTAGGTATCTCAG
TTCGGTGTAGGTCGTTCGCTCCAAGCTGGGCTGTGTGCACGAACCCCCCGTTCAGCCCGACCGCTGCGCC
TTATCCGGTAACTATCGTCTTGAGTCCAACCCGGTAAGACACGACTTATCGCCACTGGCAGCAGCCACTG
GTAACAGGATTAGCAGAGCGAGGTATGTAGGCGGTGCTACAGAGTTCTTGAAGTGGTGGCCTAACTACGG
CTACACTAGAAGAACAGTATTTGGTATCTGCGCTCTGCTGAAGCCAGTTACCTTCGGAAAAAGAGTTGGT
AGCTCTTGATCCGGCAAACAAACCACCGCTGGTAGCGGTGGTTTTTTTGTTTGCAAGCAGCAGATTACGC
GCAGAAAAAAAGGATCTCAAGAAGATCCTTTGATCTTTTCTACGGGGTCTGACGCTCAGTGGAACGAAAA
CTCACGTTAAGGGATTTTGGTCATGAGATTATCAAAAAGGATCTTCACCTAGATCCTTTTAAATTAAAAA
TGAAGTTTTAAATCAATCTAAAGTATATATGAGTAAACTTGGTCTGACAGTTACCAATGCTTAATCAGTG
AGGCACCTATCTCAGCGATCTGTCTATTTCGTTCATCCATAGTTGCCTGACTCCCCGTCGTGTAGATAAC
TACGATACGGGAGGGCTTACCATCTGGCCCCAGTGCTGCAATGATACCGCGAGACCCACGCTCACCGGCT
CCAGATTTATCAGCAATAAACCAGCCAGCCGGAAGGGCCGAGCGCAGAAGTGGTCCTGCAACTTTATCCG
CCTCCATCCAGTCTATTAATTGTTGCCGGGAAGCTAGAGTAAGTAGTTCGCCAGTTAATAGTTTGCGCAA
CGTTGTTGCCATTGCTACAGGCATCGTGGTGTCACGCTCGTCGTTTGGTATGGCTTCATTCAGCTCCGGT
TCCCAACGATCAAGGCGAGTTACATGATCCCCCATGTTGTGCAAAAAAGCGGTTAGCTCCTTCGGTCCTC
CGATCGTTGTCAGAAGTAAGTTGGCCGCAGTGTTATCACTCATGGTTATGGCAGCACTGCATAATTCTCT
TACTGTCATGCCATCCGTAAGATGCTTTTCTGTGACTGGTGAGTACTCAACCAAGTCATTCTGAGAATAG
TGTATGCGGCGACCGAGTTGCTCTTGCCCGGCGTCAATACGGGATAATACCGCGCCACATAGCAGAACTT
TAAAAGTGCTCATCATTGGAAAACGTTCTTCGGGGCGAAAACTCTCAAGGATCTTACCGCTGTTGAGATC
CAGTTCGATGTAACCCACTCGTGCACCCAACTGATCTTCAGCATCTTTTACTTTCACCAGCGTTTCTGGG
TGAGCAAAAACAGGAAGGCAAAATGCCGCAAAAAAGGGAATAAGGGCGACACGGAAATGTTGAATACTCA
TACTCTTCCTTTTTCAATATTATTGAAGCATTTATCAGGGTTATTGTCTCATGAGCGGATACATATTTGA
ATGTATTTAGAAAAATAAACAAATAGGGGTTCCGCGCACATTTCCCCGAAAAGTGCCACCTGACGTCTAA
GAAACCATTATTATCATGACATTAACCTATAAAAATAGGCGTATCACGAGGCCCTTTCGTCTCGCGCGTT
TCGGTGATGACGGTGAAAACCTCTGACACATGCAGCTCCCGGAGACGGTCACAGCTTGTCTGTAAGCGGA
TGCCGGGAGCAGACAAGCCCGTCAGGGCGCGTCAGCGGGTGTTGGCGGGTGTCGGGGCTGGCTTAACTAT
GCGGCATCAGAGCAGATTGTACTGAGAGTGCACCATATGCGGTGTGAAATACCGCACAGATGCGTAAGGA
GAAAATACCGCATCAGGCGCCATTCGCCATTCAGGCTGCGCAACTGTTGGGAAGGGCGATCGGTGCGGGC
CTCTTCGCTATTACGCCAGCTGGCGAAAGGGGGATGTGCTGCAAGGCGATTAAGTTGGGTAACGCCAGGG
TTTTCCCAGTCACGACGTTGTAAAACGACGGCGCAAGGAATGGTGCATGCAAGGAGATGGCGCCCAACAG
TCCCCCGGCCACGGGGCCTGCCACCATACCCACGCCGAAACAAGCGCTCATGAGCCCGAAGTGGCGAGCC
CGATCTTCCCCATCGGTGATGTCGGCGATATAGGCGCCAGCAACCGCACCTGTGGCGCCGGTGATGCCGG
CCACGATGCGTCCGGCGTAGAGGCGATTAGTCCAATTTGTTAAAGACAGGATATCAGTGGTCCAGGCTCT
AGTTTTGACTCAACAATATCACCAGCTGAAGCCTATAGAGTACGAGCCATAGATAAAATAAAAGATTTTA
TTTAGTCTCCAGAAAAAGGGGGGAA
